>Addgene plasmid #215408 | LCC-ICCG_pET21b | addgene full sequence | sequence record 425822 | Addgene NGS Result
ACTCGAGCACCACCACCACCACCACTGAGATCCGGCTGCTAACAAAGCCCGAAAGGAAGCTGAGTTGGCT
GCTGCCACCGCTGAGCAATAACTAGCATAACCCCTTGGGGCCTCTAAACGGGTCTTGAGGGGTTTTTTGC
TGAAAGGAGGAACTATATCCGGATTGGCGAATGGG
[124 nt withheld, positions 176-299]
C
[91 nt withheld, positions 301-391]
A
[49 nt withheld, positions 393-441]
CCTTTGACGTTGGAGTCCACGTTCTTT
[37 nt withheld, positions 469-505]
ACCCTATCTCGGTCTATTCTTTTGATTTATAAGGGATTTTGCCGATTTCGGCCTATTGGTTAAAAAATGA
GCTGATTTAACAAAAATTTAACGCGAATTTTAACAAAATATTAACGCTTACAATTTAGGTGGCACTTTTC
GGGGAAATGTGCGCGGAACCCCTATTTGTTTATTTTTCTAAATACATTCAAATATGTATCCGCTCATGAG
ACAATAACCCTGATAAATGCTTCAATAATATTGAAAAAGGAAGAGTATGAGTATTCAACATTTCCGTGTC
GCCCTTATTCCCTTTTTTGCGGCATTTTGCCTTCCTGTTTTTGCTCACCCAGAAACGCTGGTGAAAGTAA
AAGATGCTGAAGATCAGTTGGGTGCACGAGTGGGTTACATCGAACTGGATCTCAACAGCGGTAAGATCCT
TGAGAGTTTTCGCCCCGAAGAACGTTTTCCAATGATGAGCACTTTTAAAGTTCTGCTATGTGGCGCGGTA
TTATCCCGTATTGACGCCGGGCAAGAGCAACTCGGTCGCCGCATACACTATTCTCAGAATGACTTGGTTG
AGTACTCACCAGTCACAGAAAAGCATCTTACGGATGGCATGACAGTAAGAGAATTATGCAGTGCTGCCAT
AACCATGAGTGATAACACTGCGGCCAACTTACTTCTGACAACGATCGGAGGACCGAAGGAGCTAACCGCT
TTTTTGCACAACATGGGGGATCATGTAACTCGCCTTGATCGTTGGGAACCGGAGCTGAATGAAGCCATAC
CAAACGACGAGCGTGACACCACGATGCCTGCAGCAATGGCAACAACGTTGCGCAAACTATTAACTGGCGA
ACTACTTACTCTAGCTTCCCGGCAACAATTAATAGACTGGATGGAGGCGGATAAAGTTGCAGGACCACTT
CTGCGCTCGGCCCTTCCGGCTGGCTGGTTTATTGCTGATAAATCTGGAGCCGGTGAGCGTGGGTCTCGCG
GTATCATTGCAGCACTGGGGCCAGATGGTAAGCCCTCCCGTATCGTAGTTATCTACACGACGGGGAGTCA
GGCAACTATGGATGAACGAAATAGACAGATCGCTGAGATAGGTGCCTCACTGATTAAGCATTGGTAACTG
TCAGACCAAGTTTACTCATATATACTTTAGATTGATTTAAAACTTCATTTTTAATTTAAAAGGATCTAGG
TGAAGATCCTTTTTGATAATCTCATGACCAAAATCCCTTAACGTGAGTTTTCGTTCCACTGAGCGTCAGA
CCCCGTAGAAAAGATCAAAGGATCTTCTTGAGATCCTTTTTTTCTGCGCGTAATCTGCTGCTTGCAAACA
AAAAAACCACCGCTACCAGCGGTGGTTTGTTTGCCGGATCAAGAGCTACCAACTCTTTTTCCGAAGGTAA
CTGGCTTCAGCAGAGCGCAGATACCAAATACTGTCCTTCTAGTGTAGCCGTAGTTAGGCCACCACTTCAA
GAACTCTGTAGCACCGCCTACATACCTCGCTCTGCTAATCCTGTTACCAGTGGCTGCTGCCAGTGGCGAT
AAGTCGTGTCTTACCGGGTTGGACTCAAGACGATAGTTACCGGATAAGGCGCAGCGGTCGGGCTGAACGG
GGGGTTCGTGCACACAGCCCAGCTTGGAGCGAACGACCTACACCGAACTGAGATACCTACAGCGTGAGCT
ATGAGAAAGCGCCACGCTTCCCGAAGGGAGAAAGGCGGACAGGTATCCGGTAAGCGGCAGGGTCGGAACA
GGAGAGCGCACGAGGGAGCTTCCAGGGGGAAACGCCTGGTATCTTTATAGTCCTGTCGGGTTTCGCCACC
TCTGACTTGAGCGTCGATTTTTGTGATGCTCGTCAGGGGGGCGGAGCCTATGGAAAAACGCCAGCAACGC
GGCCTTTTTACGGTTCCTGGCCTTTTGCTGGCCTTTTGCTCACATGTTCTTTCCTGCGTTATCCCCTGAT
TCTGTGGATAACCGTATTACCGCCTTTGAGTGAGCTGATACCGCTCGCCGCAGCCGAACGACCGAGCGCA
GCGAGTCAGTGAGCGAGGAAGCGGAAGAGCGCCTGATGCGGTATTTTCTCCTTACGCATCTGTGCGGTAT
TTCACACCGCAATGGTGCACTCTCAGTACAATCTGCTCTGATGCCGCATAGTTAAGCCAGTATACACTCC
GCTATCGCTACGTGACTGGGTCATGGCTGCGCCCCGACACCCGCCAACACCCGCTGACGCGCCCTGACGG
GCTTGTCTGCTCCCGGCATCCGCTTACAGACAAGCTGTGACCGTCTCCGGGAGCTGCATGTGTCAGAGGT
TTTCACCGTCATCACCGAAACGCGCGAGGCAGCTGCGGTAAAGCTCATCAGCGTGGTCGTGAAGCGATTC
ACAGATGTCTGCCTGTTCATCCGCGTCCAGCTCGTTGAGTTTCTCCAGAAGCGTTAATGTCTGGCTTCTG
ATAAAGCGGGCCATGTTAAGGGCGGTTTTTTCCTGTTTGGTCACTGATGCCTCCGTGTAAGGGGGATTTC
TGTTCATGGGGGTAATGATACCGATGAAACGAGAGAGGATGCTCACGATACGGGTTACTGATGATGAACA
TGCCCGGTTACTGGAACGTTGTGAGGGTAAACAACTGGCGGTATGGATGCGGCGGGACCAGAGAAAAATC
ACTCAGGGTCAATGCCAGCGCTTCGTTAATACAGATGTAGGTGTTCCACAGGGTAGCCAGCAGCATCCTG
CGATGCAGATCCGGAACATAATGGTGCAGGGCGCTGACTTCCGCGTTTCCAGACTTTACGAAACACGGAA
ACCGAAGACCATTCATGTTGTTGCTCAGGTCGCAGACGTTTTGCAGCAGCAGTCGCTTCACGTTCGCTCG
CGTATCGGTGATTCATTCTGCTAACCAGTAAGGCAACCCCGCCAGCCTAGCCGGGTCCTCAACGACAGGA
GCACGATCATGCGCACCCGTGGGGCCGCCATGCCGGCGATAATGGCCTGCTTCTCGCCGAAACGTTTGGT
GGCGGGACCAGTGACGAAGGCTTGAGCGAGGGCGTGCAAGATTCCGAATACCGCAAGCGACAGGCCGATC
ATCGTCGCGCTCCAGCGAAAGCGGTCCTCGCCGAAAATGACCCAGAGCGCTGCCGGCACCTGTCCTACGA
GTTGCATGATAAAGAAGACAGTCATAAGTGCGGCGACGATAGTCATGCCCCGCGCCCACCGGAAGGAGCT
GACTGGGTTGAAGGCTCTCAAGGGCATCGGTCGAGATCCCGGTGCCTAATGAGTGAGCTAACTTACATTA
ATTGCGTTGCGCTCACTGCCCGCTTTCCAGTCGGGAAACCTGTCGTGCCAGCTGCATTAATGAATCGGCC
AACGCGCGGGGAGAGGCGGTTTGCGTATTGGGCGCCAGGGTGGTTTTTCTTTTCACCAGTGAGACGGGCA
ACAGCTGATTGCCCTTCACCGCCTGGCCCTGAGAGAGTTGCAGCAAGCGGTCCACGCTGGTTTGCCCCAG
CAGGCGAAAATCCTGTTTGATGGTGGTTAACGGCGGGATATAACATGAGCTGTCTTCGGTATCGTCGTAT
CCCACTACCGAGATATCCGCACCAACGCGCAGCCCGGACTCGGTAATGGCGCGCATTGCGCCCAGCGCCA
TCTGATCGTTGGCAACCAGCATCGCAGTGGGAACGATGCCCTCATTCAGCATTTGCATGGTTTGTTGAAA
ACCGGACATGGCACTCCAGTCGCCTTCCCGTTCCGCTATCGGCTGAATTTGATTGCGAGTGAGATATTTA
TGCCAGCCAGCCAGACGCAGACGCGCCGAGACAGAACTTAATGGGCCCGCTAACAGCGCGATTTGCTGGT
GACCCAATGCGACCAGATGCTCCACGCCCAGTCGCGTACCGTCTTCATGGGAGAAAATAATACTGTTGAT
GGGTGTCTGGTCAGAGACATCAAGAAATAACGCCGGAACATTAGTGCAGGCAGCTTCCACAGCAATGGCA
TCCTGGTCATCCAGCGGATAGTTAATGATCAGCCCACTGACGCGTTGCGCGAGAAGATTGTGCACCGCCG
CTTTACAGGCTTCGACGCCGCTTCGTTCTACCATCGACACCACCACGCTGGCACCCAGTTGATCGGCGCG
AGATTTAATCGCCGCGACAATTTGCGACGGCGCGTGCAGGGCCAGACTGGAGGTGGCAACGCCAATCAGC
AACGACTGTTTGCCCGCCAGTTGTTGTGCCACGCGGTTGGGAATGTAATTCAGCTCCGCCATCGCCGCTT
CCACTTTTTCCCGCGTTTTCGCAGAAACGTGGCTGGCCTGGTTCACCACGCGGGAAACGGTCTGATAAGA
GACACCGGCATACTCTGCGACATCGTATAACGTTACTGGTTTCACATTCACCACCCTGAATTGACTCTCT
TCCGGGCGCTATCATGCCATACCGCGAAAGGTTTTGCGCCATTCGATGGTGTCCGGGATCTCGACGCTCT
CCCTTATGCGACTCCTGCATTAGGAAGCAGCCCAGTAGTAGGTTGAGGCCGTTGAGCACCGCCGCCGCAA
GGAATGGTGCATGCAAGGAGATGGCGCCCAACAGTCCCCCGGCCACGGGGCCTGCCACCATACCCACGCC
GAAACAAGCGCTCATGAGCCCGAAGTGGCGAGCCCGATCTTCCCCATCGGTGATGTCGGCGATATAGGCG
CCAGCAACCGCACCTGTGGCGCCGGTGATGCCGGCCACGATGCGTCCGGCGTAGAGGATCGAGATCTCGA
TCCCGCGAAATTAATACGACTCACTATAGGGGAATTGTGAGCGGATAACAATTCCCCTCTAGAAATAATT
TTGTTTAACTTTAAGAAGGAGATATACATATGTCTAACCCGTACCAGCGCGGACCGAACCCGACCCGTTC
TGCGTTAACCGCTGATGGTCCGTTTTCCGTGGCTACCTACACCGTTTCTCGTCTGTCCGTTTCCGGTTTT
GGTGGTGGTGTTATCTACTATCCGACTGGTACCTCTCTGACCTTCGGCGGTATCGCGATGTCCCCGGGTT
ACACCGCTGATGCTTCCTCTCTGGCGTGGCTGGGTCGTCGCCTGGCGAGCCACGGTTTTGTTGTTCTGGT
TATCAACACGAACTCTCGTTTCGACGGCCCGGACTCCCGTGCCTCGCAACTGTCTGCTGCGCTGAACTAC
CTGCGTACGTCGTCACCTTCAGCGGTCCGTGCACGCCTGGATGCCAATCGTCTGGCTGTGGCGGGTCACA
GCATGGGCGGTGGCGGTACCCTGCGTATTGCTGAACAGAACCCGTCCCTGAAAGCTGCAGTGCCACTGAC
TCCGTGGCATACCGACAAAACGTTCAACACCAGTGTTCCGGTACTGATCGTAGGCGCAGAAGCGGACACC
GTAGCACCGGTTTCCCAGCACGCAATCCCGTTCTACCAGAACCTGCCGAGCACCACTCCAAAAGTATACG
TTGAACTGTGCAACGCCTCGCACATTGCTCCGAACTCGAACAACGCTGCGATTAGCGTGTACACCATCTC
CTGGATGAAACTGTGGGTTGATAACGATACCCGTTATCGCCAATTCCTGTGTAACGTGAACGATCCGGCT
CTCTGCGATTTTCGTACCAACAACCGTCATTGCCA
Features (pLannotate 1.2.2; 19 found; start..end, strand, type, name):
      8..25      +  CDS            9xHis (fragment): 9xHis affinity tag
     35..84      +  CDS            SET1 (fragment): solubility-enhancement tag derived from T7 phage gene 10B
     92..139     +  terminator     T7 terminator: transcription terminator for bacteriophage T7 RNA polymerase
    176..604     +  rep_origin     f1 ori (sequence partly withheld): f1 bacteriophage origin of replication; arrow indicates direction of (+) strand synthesis
    657..761     +  promoter       AmpR promoter: bla
    762..1622    +  CDS            AmpR: β-lactamase; bla; confers resistance to ampicillin, carbenicillin, and related antibiotics
   1793..2381    +  rep_origin     ori: high-copy-number ColE1/pMB1/pBR322/pUC origin of replication
   2567..2706    -  misc_feature   bom: basis of mobility region from pBR322
   2808..2999    -  CDS            rop: Rop protein, which maintains plasmids at low copy number; rop
   3016..3396    +  CDS            YPB1_ECOLX: Protein predicted: Swiss-Prot protein existence level 4. From Escherichia coli.
   3468..3759    -  CDS            TcR (fragment): tetracycline efflux protein; tet; confers resistance to tetracycline
   3774..3795    -  protein_bind   CAP binding site: CAP binding activates transcription in the presence of cAMP. E. coli catabolite activator protein
   3808..4890    -  CDS            lacI: lac repressor; lacI; The lac repressor binds to the lac operator to inhibit transcription in E. coli. This inhibition can be relieved by adding lactose or isopropyl-β-D-thiogalactopyranoside (IPTG).
   4891..4968    -  promoter       lacI promoter: lacI
   4976..5255    -  CDS            TcR (fragment): tetracycline efflux protein; tet; confers resistance to tetracycline
   5277..5295    +  promoter       T7 promoter: promoter for bacteriophage T7 RNA polymerase
   5296..5320    +  protein_bind   lac operator: The lac repressor binds to the lac operator to inhibit transcription in E. coli. This inhibition can be relieved by adding lactose or isopropyl-β-D-thiogalactopyranoside (IPTG). lac repressor encoded by lacI
   5335..5357    +  RBS            RBS: efficient ribosome binding site from bacteriophage T7 gene 10 (Olins and Rangwala, 1989)
   5368..1       +  CDS            PETH_UNKP (fragment) (across the origin): Experimental evidence at protein level: Swiss-Prot protein existence level 1. Cutinase that degrades cutin fibers prepared from tomato peels and hydrolyzes various fatty acid monoesters with acyl chain lengths of 2 to 18, with a preference for short-chain substrates (C4 substrate at most). Cannot hydrolyze olive oil (PubMed:22194294). Is also able to degrade polyethylene terephthalate (PET), the most abundant polyester plastic in the world (PubMed:22194294, PubMed:32269349). Can also depolymerize poly(epsilon-caprolactone) (PCL), a synthetic aliphatic biodegradable polyester (PubMed:22194294).
