[The description below was written by a language model from this plasmid's Addgene catalogue record and pLannotate feature annotations shown in this document.]
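Description:
LCC-ICCG_pET21b is a bacterial expression plasmid of about 6.1 kb, built on the pET21b backbone, that carries a synthetic, E. coli codon-optimized gene for the ICCG variant of leaf-branch compost cutinase (LCC), an enzyme originally recovered from a leaf compost metagenome. The variant carries four substitutions (F243I, D238C, S283C and Y127G). The plasmid replicates from a ColE1/pMB1-type origin and retains the pBR322-derived bom and rop elements. The catalogue lists it as high copy, although rop normally moderates copy number. An f1 origin is also present. Selection is by ampicillin through the β-lactamase gene under its own promoter. The short tetracycline-resistance fragments and the predicted E. coli ORF in the annotation are non-functional remnants of the pBR322 lineage.

The cutinase coding sequence lies downstream of a T7 promoter, a lac operator and the strong ribosome binding site from phage T7 gene 10, and is followed by a T7 terminator. A plasmid-borne lacI gene supplies repressor, so transcription stays low until IPTG is added in a host that provides T7 RNA polymerase. The annotated open reading frame matches the Swiss-Prot entry for the PET-degrading cutinase and runs across the sequence origin. It ends immediately before a short histidine-tag match, consistent with a C-terminal His tag for affinity purification. The "SET1" fragment flagged just after this tag is probably a similarity hit within the vector's terminator-proximal region rather than a deliberate fusion. The construct is intended for recombinant production of LCC-ICCG, and the associated publication concerns the screening and characterization of enzymes for nylon-6 depolymerization.
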