Addgene plasmid #215408: LCC-ICCG_pET21b
Purpose: Expression construct for LCC-ICCG gene, codon optimized for expression in E. coli
Depositing lab: Gregg Beckham. Depositing organization: National Laboratory of the Rockies (NLR). Publication: Natural diversity screening, assay development, and characterization of nylon-6 enzymatic depolymerization. Bell EL, Rosetto G, Ingraham MA, Ramirez KJ, Lincoln C, Clarke RW, Gado JE, Lilly JL, Kucharzyk KH, Erickson E, Beckham GT. Nat Commun. 2024 Feb 9;15(1):1217. doi: 10.1038/s41467-024-45523-5. PubMed 38336849.
Backbone
  Vector backbone: pET21b
  Vector type: Bacterial Expression
Growth in bacteria
  Bacterial resistance: Ampicillin, 100 μg/mL
  Growth temperature: 37°C
  Growth strain: DH5alpha
  Copy number: High Copy
Gene/Insert
  Gene/Insert name: LCC-ICCG (alt name: Cutinase from Leaf compost metagenome)
  Species: Leaf compost metagenome
  Mutation: F243I/D238C/S283C/Y127G
  Cloning method: Gene Synthesis
Terms and licenses: Academic/Nonprofit Terms; Industry Terms: Not Available to Industry
How to cite: LCC-ICCG_pET21b was a gift from Gregg Beckham (Addgene plasmid # 215408 ; http://n2t.net/addgene:215408 ; RRID:Addgene_215408)
